Addgene plasmid #8674: pRB2953
Depositing lab: David Botstein. Depositing organization: Stanford University. Publication: Dominant-lethal alpha-tubulin mutants defective in microtubule depolymerization in yeast. Anders KR, Botstein D. Mol Biol Cell 2001 Dec;12(12):3973-86. 10.1091/mbc.12.12.3973 PubMed 11739794.
Backbone
  Vector backbone: pTS210
  Vector type: Yeast Expression
Growth in bacteria
  Bacterial resistance: Ampicillin, 100 μg/mL
  Growth temperature: 37°C
  Growth strain: Unknown
  Growth instructions: unknown
  Copy number: Unknown
Gene/Insert
  Gene/Insert name: TUB1-E255A under GAL1 promoter (alt names: TUB1-E255A; TUB1)
  Species: S. cerevisiae (budding yeast)
  Mutation: E255A
  Entrez Gene: TUB1 (a.k.a. YML085C)
  Cloning method: Restriction Enzyme; 5′ cloning site See comment (unknown if destroyed); 3′ cloning site See comment (unknown if destroyed)
  Sequencing primers: 5′ N/A
Terms and licenses: Academic/Nonprofit Terms; Industry Terms: Not Available to Industry
Depositor comments: PCRed TUB1-E255A products were digested with BamHI and SpeI and ligated to the BamHI and XbaI sites of pTS210. The vector plasmid pTS210, a YCp50-based construct, contained the GAL1/GAL10 promoter, a short polylinker (BamHI, HindIII, XbaI), and the ACT1 transcriptional terminator.
How to cite: pRB2953 was a gift from David Botstein (Addgene plasmid # 8674 ; http://n2t.net/addgene:8674 ; RRID:Addgene_8674)
