[The description below was written by a language model from this plasmid's Addgene catalogue record.]
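Description:
pRB2953 is a yeast expression plasmid that places a mutant allele of the Saccharomyces cerevisiae alpha-tubulin gene TUB1 (YML085C) under galactose-inducible control. It is built on pTS210, which the depositor describes as a YCp50-based vector carrying the GAL1/GAL10 promoter, a short polylinker (BamHI, HindIII, XbaI) and the ACT1 transcriptional terminator. YCp50 is a standard centromeric yeast shuttle vector, generally known to carry CEN/ARS elements for low-copy maintenance and a URA3 marker. The record itself does not list the yeast selectable marker, replication elements or copy number for this plasmid. In bacteria it is selected with ampicillin.

The insert is TUB1 carrying the E255A substitution, a glutamate-to-alanine change. It was amplified by PCR, cut with BamHI and SpeI, and ligated into the BamHI and XbaI sites of pTS210. Because SpeI and XbaI leave compatible ends, the 3′ junction is a hybrid that neither enzyme should recut. The coding sequence therefore sits between the GAL1 promoter and the ACT1 terminator, so the gene is repressed on glucose and induced on galactose. No epitope tags or reporters are recorded.

Conditional expression suits an allele that cells cannot tolerate when it is expressed constitutively. The associated publication concerns dominant-lethal alpha-tubulin mutants defective in microtubule depolymerization. This indicates that the plasmid is used to switch on the mutant tubulin in otherwise wild-type yeast and examine its effects on viability and microtubule dynamics. No feature table or sequence annotation accompanies the record, so element positions and total size cannot be stated.
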