>Addgene plasmid #8674 | pRB2953 | addgene partial sequence | sequence record 17207 | 8674 with yTUB1-F 5'-ATGCAAGAGGCCATTACACC
ATGTTCTGGATAGGATTAGAAAACTGGCAGACCAATGTGATGGGTTACAAGGGTTCTTGTTTACCCATTC
TCTTGGTGGTGGTACTGGTTCCGGTCTAGGGTCCTTACTGTTGGAAGAACTATCCGCTGAATACGGTAAG
AAATCCAAGCTGGAATTTGCCGTATACCCTGCTCCACAAGTGTCTACTTCTGTGGTTGAGCCTTACAACA
CAGTTTTAACTACACATACTACATTGGAACATGCAGATTGTACTTTCATGGTCGATAATGAGGCTATTTA
CGACATGTGCAAAAGAAACTTGGATATCCCAAGACCAAGCTTTGCAAACTTAAACAACCTAATTGCTCAA
GTGGTATCATCTGTTACAGCATCATTGAGATTCGACGGTTCATTAAATGTAGATTTGAACGCGTTTCAAA
CCAATTTGGTTCCATATCCAAGAATTCATTTCCCCTTAGTTTCATATTCTCCAGTCTTATCCAAATCAAA
GGCATTCCATGAGTCCAACTCTGTGTCAGAAATTACAAACGCTTGTTTTGAACCTGGTAACCAGATGGTC
AAGTGTGATCCAAGAGATGGTAAATACATGGCTACTTGTCTGTTATACAGGGGTGATGTGGTAACAAGAG
ATGTTCAAAGAGCTGTCGAGCAGGTGAAAAACAAGAAGACCGTCCAATTGGTTGATTGGTGTCCAACTGG
TTTCAAGATCGGTATTTGCTACGAACCTCCAACTGCCACACCAAACTCACAATTGGCCACTGTGGATAGG
GCCGTCTGTATGTTGTCAAATACCACATCCATTGCTGAGGCTTG
