>Addgene plasmid #8674 | pRB2953 | addgene partial sequence | sequence record 17208 | 8674 with GAL1
ACCGGACAGAGAGAGTATTAGTATTAATGGTATGTTCGATTTGCCCGTCCAGGCTAGATCTTTTTTTTGT
TAGTTCATTTTGGCGTTTCATCTTTCATTACTAACTTCAACGCAAAATTTTTTTTTTTTTGATTTCTCTT
TACAGTCGGTCAAGCTGGTTGTCAGATTGGTAATGCCTGTTGGGAATTATATTCCCTTGAGCACGGTATT
AAGCCGGATGGACATCTAGAAGATGGCCTTTCAAAGCCGAAGGGAGGAGAAGAGGGTTTCTCCACGTTTT
TCCATGAAACCGGCTACGGTAAGTTCGTTCCAAGGGCTATTTACGTGGATTTAGAGCCCAACGTTATTGA
CGAAGTCCGTAACGGTCCTTACAAGGACTTGTTCCATCCAGAACAGTTGATCAGTGGTAAGGAGGACGCG
GCTAATAATTATGCAAGAGGCCATTACACCGTTGGTAGAGAAATTTTGGGCGATGTTCTGGATAGGATTA
GAAAACTGGCAGACCAATGTGATGGGTTACAAGGGTTCTTGTTTACCCATTCTCTTGGTGGTGGTACTGG
TTCCGGTCTAGGGTCCTTACTGTTGGAAGAACTATCCGCTGAATACGGTAAGAAATCCAAGCTGGAATTT
GCCGTATACCCTGCTCCACAAGTGTCTACTTCTGTGGTTGAGCCTTACAACACAGTTTTAACTACACATA
CTACATTGGAACATGCAGATTGTACTTTCATGGTCGATAATGAGGCTATTTACGACATGTGCAAAAGAAA
CTTGGATATCCCAAGACCAAGCTTTGCAAACTTAAACAACCTAATTGCTCAAGTGGTATCATCTGTTACA
GCATCATTGAGATTCNACGGGTCATTAAATGT
